>Addgene plasmid #14253 | pAG303GAL-ccdB-TAP | depositor full sequence | sequence record 7916 | Author sequence
TCGCGCGTTTCGGTGATGACGGTGAAAACCTCTGACACATGCAGCTCCCGGAGACGGTCACAGCTTGTCT
GTAAGCGGATGCCGGGAGCAGACAAGCCCGTCAGGGCGCGTCAGCGGGTGTTGGCGGGTGTCGGGGCTGG
CTTAACTATGCGGCATCAGAGCAGATTGTACTGAGAGTGCACCATAATTCCGTTTTAAGAGCTTGGTGAG
CGCTAGGAGTCACTGCCAGGTATCGTTTGAACACGGCATTAGTCAGGGAAGTCATAACACAGTCCTTTCC
CGCAATTTTCTTTTTCTATTACTCTTGGCCTCCTCTAGTACACTCTATATTTTTTTATGCCTCGGTAATG
ATTTTCATTTTTTTTTTTCCACCTAGCGGATGACTCTTTTTTTTTCTTAGCGATTGGCATTATCACATAA
TGAATTATACATTATATAAAGTAATGTGATTTCTTCGAAGAATATACTAAAAAATGAGCAGGCAAGATAA
ACGAAGGCAAAGATGACAGAGCAGAAAGCCCTAGTAAAGCGTATTACAAATGAAACCAAGATTCAGATTG
CGATCTCTTTAAAGGGTGGTCCCCTAGCGATAGAGCACTCGATCTTCCCAGAAAAAGAGGCAGAAGCAGT
AGCAGAACAGGCCACACAATCGCAAGTGATTAACGTCCACACAGGTATAGGGTTTCTGGACCATATGATA
CATGCTCTGGCCAAGCATTCCGGCTGGTCGCTAATCGTTGAGTGCATTGGTGACTTACACATAGACGACC
ATCACACCACTGAAGACTGCGGGATTGCTCTCGGTCAAGCTTTTAAAGAGGCCCTACTGGCGCGTGGAGT
AAAAAGGTTTGGATCAGGATTTGCGCCTTTGGATGAGGCACTTTCCAGAGCGGTGGTAGATCTTTCGAAC
AGGCCGTACGCAGTTGTCGAACTTGGTTTGCAAAGGGAGAAAGTAGGAGATCTCTCTTGCGAGATGATCC
CGCATTTTCTTGAAAGCTTTGCAGAGGCTAGCAGAATTACCCTCCACGTTGATTGTCTGCGAGGCAAGAA
TGATCATCACCGTAGTGAGAGTGCGTTCAAGGCTCTTGCGGTTGCCATAAGAGAAGCCACCTCGCCCAAT
GGTACCAACGATGTTCCCTCCACCAAAGGTGTTCTTATGTAGTGACACCGATTATTTAAAGCTGCAGCAT
ACGATATATATACATGTGTATATATGTATACCTATGAATGTCAGTAAGTATGTATACGAACAGTATGATA
CTGAAGATGACAAGGTAATGCATCATTCTATACGTGTCATTCTGAACGAGGCGCGCTTTCCTTTTTTCTT
TTTGCTTTTTCTTTTTTTTTCTCTTGAACTCGACGGATCATATGCGGTGTGAAATACCGCACAGATGCGT
AAGGAGAAAATACCGCATCAGGAAATTGTAAACGTTAATATTTTGTTAAAATTCGCGTTAAATTTTTGTT
AAATCAGCTCATTTTTTAACCAATAGGCCGAAATCGGCAAAATCCCTTATAAATCAAAAGAATAGACCGA
GATAGGGT
[37 nt withheld, positions 1549-1585]
AAAGAACGTGGACTCCAACGTCAAAGG
[49 nt withheld, positions 1613-1661]
T
[91 nt withheld, positions 1663-1753]
G
[124 nt withheld, positions 1755-1878]
CGCGCCATTCGCCATTCAGGCTGCGCAACTGTTGGGAAGGGCGATCGGTGCGGGCCTCTTCGCTATTACG
CCAGCTGGCGAAGGGGGGATGTGCTGCAAGGCGATTAAGTTGGGTAACGCCAGGGTTTTCCCAGTCACGA
CGTTGTAAAACGACGGCCAGTGAATTGTAATACGACTCACTATAGGGCGAATTGGAGCTCTAGTACGGAT
TAGAAGCCGCCGAGCGGGCGACAGCCCTCCGACGGAAGACTCTCCTCCGTGCGTCCTCGTCTTCACCGGT
CGCGTTCCTGAAACGCAGATGTGCCTCGCGCCGCACTGCTCCGAACAATAAAGATTCTACAATACTAGCT
TTTATGGTTATGAAGAGGAAAAATTGGCAGTAACCTGGCCCCACAAACCTTCAAATTAACGAATCAAATT
AACAACCATAGGATGATAATGCGATTAGTTTTTTAGCCTTATTTCTGGGGTAATTAATCAGCGAAGCGAT
GATTTTTGATCTATTAACAGATATATAAATGGAAAAGCTGCATAACCACTTTAACTAATACTTTCAACAT
TTTCAGTTTGTATTACTTCTTATTCAAATGTCATAAAAGTATCAACAAAAAATTGTTAATATACCTCTAT
ACTTTAACGTCAAGGAGAAAAAACCCCGGATTCTAGAACTAGTGGATCCCCCATCACAAGTTTGTACAAA
AAAGCTGAACGAGAAACGTAAAATGATATAAATATCAATATATTAAATTAGATTTTGCATAAAAAACAGA
CTACATAATACTGTAAAACACAACATATCCAGTCACTATGGCGGCCGCATTAGGCACCCCAGGCTTTACA
CTTTATGCTTCCGGCTCGTATAATGTGTGGATTTTGAGTTAGGATCCGTCGAGATTTTCAGGAGCTAAGG
AAGCTAAAATGGAGAAAAAAATCACTGGATATACCACCGTTGATATATCCCAATGGCATCGTAAAGAACA
TTTTGAGGCATTTCAGTCAGTTGCTCAATGTACCTATAACCAGACCGTTCAGCTGGATATTACGGCCTTT
TTAAAGACCGTAAAGAAAAATAAGCACAAGTTTTATCCGGCCTTTATTCACATTCTTGCCCGCCTGATGA
ATGCTCATCCGGAATTCCGTATGGCAATGAAAGACGGTGAGCTGGTGATATGGGATAGTGTTCACCCTTG
TTACACCGTTTTCCATGAGCAAACTGAAACGTTTTCATCGCTCTGGAGTGAATACCACGACGATTTCCGG
CAGTTTCTACACATATATTCGCAAGATGTGGCGTGTTACGGTGAAAACCTGGCCTATTTCCCTAAAGGGT
TTATTGAGAATATGTTTTTCGTCTCAGCCAATCCCTGGGTGAGTTTCACCAGTTTTGATTTAAACGTGGC
CAATATGGACAACTTCTTCGCCCCCGTTTTCACCATGGGCAAATATTATACGCAAGGCGACAAGGTGCTG
ATGCCGCTGGCGATTCAGGTTCATCATGCCGTCTGTGATGGCTTCCATGTCGGCAGAATGCTTAATGAAT
TACAACAGTACTGCGATGAGTGGCAGGGCGGGGCGTAAACGCCGCGTGGATCCGGCTTACTAAAAGCCAG
ATAACAGTATGCGTATTTGCGCGCTGATTTTTGCGGTATAAGAATATATACTGATATGTATACCCGAAGT
ATGTCAAAAAGAGGTATGCTATGAAGCAGCGTATTACAGTGACAGTTGACAGCGACAGCTATCAGTTGCT
CAAGGCATATATGATGTCAATATCTCCGGTCTGGTAAGCACAACCATGCAGAATGAAGCCCGTCGTCTGC
GTGCCGAACGCTGGAAAGCGGAAAATCAGGAAGGGATGGCTGAGGTCGCCCGGTTTATTGAAATGAACGG
CTCTTTTGCTGACGAGAACAGGGGCTGGTGAAATGCAGTTTAAGGTTTACACCTATAAAAGAGAGAGCCG
TTATCGTCTGTTTGTGGATGTACAGAGTGATATTATTGACACGCCCGGGCGACGGATGGTGATCCCCCTG
GCCAGTGCACGTCTGCTGTCAGATAAAGTCTCCCGTGAACTTTACCCGGTGGTGCATATCGGGGATGAAA
GCTGGCGCATGATGACCACCGATATGGCCAGTGTGCCGGTCTCCGTTATCGGGGAAGAAGTGGCTGATCT
CAGCCACCGCGAAAATGACATCAAAAACGCCATTAACCTGATGTTCTGGGGAATATAAATGTCAGGCTCC
CTTATACACAGCCAGTCTGCAGGTCGACCATAGTGACTGGATATGTTGTGTTTTACAGTATTATGTAGTC
TGTTTTTTATGCAAAATCTAATTTAATATATTGATATTTATATCATTTTACGTTTCTCGTTCAGCTTTCT
TGTACAAAGTGGTGATGGGCTGCAGGAATTCGATATCAAGCTTATCGATAGGTGGACCAGGTGGTGGAAT
GAAGCGACGATGGAAAAAGAATTTCATAGCCGTCTCAGCAGCCAACCGCTTTAAGAAAATCTCATCCTCC
GGGGCACTTGATTATGGTACCCCAACTACTGCTTCTGAAAATCTATATTTTCAAGGTGAACTAAAAACTG
CTGCTTTGGCTCAACATGCGATTAAGGGTGAAGCTCAAAAACTTAATGACTCTCAAGCTCCAAAAGCTGA
TGCGCAACAAAATAACTTCAACAAAGATCAACAAAGCGCCTTCTATGAAATCTTGAACATGCCTAACTTA
AACGAAGCGCAACGTAACGGCTTCATTCAAAGTCTTAAAGACGACCCAAGCCAAAGCACTAACGTTTTAG
GTGAAGCTAAAAAATTAAACGAATCTCAAGCACCGAAAGCTGATAACAATTTCAACAAAGAACAACAAAA
TGCTTTCTATGAAATCTTGAATATGCCTAACTTAAACGAAGAACAACGCAATGGTTTCATCCAAAGCTTA
AAAGATGACCCAAGCCAAAGTGCTAACCTATTGTCAGAAGCTAAAAAGTTAAATGAATCTCAAGCACCGA
AAGCGGATAACAAATTCAACAAAGAACAACAAAATGCTTTCTATGAAATCTTACATTTACCTAACTTAAA
CGAAGAACAACGCAATGGTTTCATCCAAAGCCTAAAAGATGACCCAAGCCAAAGCGCTAACCTTTTAGCA
GAAGCTAAAAAGCTAAATGATGCTCAAGCACCAAAAGCTGACAACAAATTCAACAAAGAACAACAAAATG
CTTTCTATGAAATTTTACATTTACCTAACTTAACTGAAGAACAACGTAACGGCTTCATCCAAAGCCTTAA
AGACGATCCTTCGGTGAGCAAAGAACAGTCACTCGAGTCATGTAATTAGTTATGTCACGCTTACATTCAC
GCCCTCCCCCCACATCCGCTCTAACCGAAAAGGAAGGAGTTAGACAACCTGAAGTCTAGGTCCCTATTTA
TTTTTTTATAGTTATGTTAGTATTAAGAACGTTATTTATATTTCAAATTTTTCTTTTTTTTCTGTACAGA
CGCGTGTACGCATGTAACATTATACTGAAAACCTTGCTTGAGAAGGTTTTGGGACGCTCGAAGGCTTTAA
TTTGCGGCCGGTACCCAGCTTTTGTTCCCTTTAGTGAGGGTTAATTCCGAGCTTGGCGTAATCATGGTCA
TAGCTGTTTCCTGTGTGAAATTGTTATCCGCTCACAATTCCACACAACATAGGAGCCGGAAGCATAAAGT
GTAAAGCCTGGGGTGCCTAATGAGTGAGGTAACTCACATTAATTGCGTTGCGCTCACTGCCCGCTTTCCA
GTCGGGAAACCTGTCGTGCCAGCTGCATTAATGAATCGGCCAACGCGCGGGGAGAGGCGGTTTGCGTATT
GGGCGCTCTTCCGCTTCCTCGCTCACTGACTCGCTGCGCTCGGTCGTTCGGCTGCGGCGAGCGGTATCAG
CTCACTCAAAGGCGGTAATACGGTTATCCACAGAATCAGGGGATAACGCAGGAAAGAACATGTGAGCAAA
AGGCCAGCAAAAGGCCAGGAACCGTAAAAAGGCCGCGTTGCTGGCGTTTTTCCATAGGCTCGGCCCCCCT
GACGAGCATCACAAAAATCGACGCTCAAGTCAGAGGTGGCGAAACCCGACAGGACTATAAAGATACCAGG
CGTTCCCCCCTGGAAGCTCCCTCGTGCGCTCTCCTGTTCCGACCCTGCCGCTTACCGGATACCTGTCCGC
CTTTCTCCCTTCGGGAAGCGTGGCGCTTTCTCAATGCTCACGCTGTAGGTATCTCAGTTCGGTGTAGGTC
GTTCGCTCCAAGCTGGGCTGTGTGCACGAACCCCCCGTTCAGCCCGACCGCTGCGCCTTATCCGGTAACT
ATCGTCTTGAGTCCAACCCGGTAAGACACGACTTATCGCCACTGGCAGCAGCCACTGGTAACAGGATTAG
CAGAGCGAGGTATGTAGGCGGTGCTACAGAGTTCTTGAAGTGGTGGCCTAACTACGGCTACACTAGAAGG
ACAGTATTTGGTATCTGCGCTCTGCTGAAGCCAGTTACCTTCGGAAAAAGAGTTGGTAGCTCTTGATCCG
GCAAACAAACCACCGCTGGTAGCGGTGGTTTTTTTGTTTGCAAGCAGCAGATTACGCGCAGAAAAAAAGG
ATCTCAAGAAGATCCTTTGATCTTTTCTACGGGGTCTGACGCTCAGTGGAACGAAAACTCACGTTAAGGG
ATTTTGGTCATGAGATTATCAAAAAGGATCTTCACCTAGATCCTTTTAAATTAAAAATGAAGTTTTAAAT
CAATCTAAAGTATATATGAGTAAACTTGGTCTGACAGTTACCAATGCTTAATCAGTGAGGCACCTATCTC
AGCGATCTGTCTATTTCGTTCATCCATAGTTGCCTGACTGCCCGTCGTGTAGATAACTACGATACGGGAG
GGCTTACCATCTGGCCCCAGTGCTGCAATGATACCGCGAGACCCACGCTCACCGGCTCCAGATTTATCAG
CAATAAACCAGCCAGCCGGAAGGGCCGAGCGCAGAAGTGGTCCTGCAACTTTATCCGCCTCCATCCAGTC
TATTAATTGTTGCCGGGAAGCTAGAGTAAGTAGTTCGCCAGTTAATAGTTTGCGCAACGTTGTTGCCATT
GCTACAGGCATCGTGGTGTCACGCTCGTCGTTTGGTATGGCTTCATTCAGCTCCGGTTCCCAACGATCAA
GGCGAGTTACATGATCCCCCATGTTGTGAAAAAAAGCGGTTAGCTCCTTCGGTCCTCCGATCGTTGTCAG
AAGTAAGTTGGCCGCAGTGTTATCACTCATGGTTATGGCAGCACTGCATAATTCTCTTACTGTCATGCCA
TCCGTAAGATGCTTTTCTGTGACTGGTGAGTACTCAACCAAGTCATTCTGAGAATAGTGTATGCGGCGAC
CGAGTTGCTCTTGCCCGGCGTCAATACGGGATAATACCGCGCCACATAGCAGAACTTTAAAAGTGCTCAT
CATTGGAAAACGTTCTTCGGGGCGAAAACTCTCAAGGATCTTACCGCTGTTGAGATCCAGTTCGATGTAA
CCCACTCGTGCACCCAACTGATCTTCAGCATCTTTTACTTTCACCAGCGTTTCTGGGTGAGCAAAAACAG
GAAGGCAAAATGCCGCAAAAAAGGGAATAAGGGCGACACGGAAATGTTGAATACTCATACTCTTCCTTTT
TCAATATTATTGAAGCATTTATCAGGGTTATTGTCTCATGAGCGGATACATATTTGAATGTATTTAGAAA
AATAAACAAATAGGGGTTCCGCGCACATTTCCCCGAAAAGTGCCACCTGACGTCTTATTATCATGACATT
AACCTATAAAAATAGGCGTATCACGAGGCCCTTTCGTC
Features (pLannotate 1.2.2; 32 found; start..end, strand, type, name):
    137..186     +  misc_feature   bom (fragment): basis of mobility region from pBR322
    191..265     -  CDS            MRM1 (fragment): MRM1_YEAST - Also known as PET56 From Saccharomyces cerevisiae (strain ATCC 204508 / S288c) (Baker's yeast).
    315..502     +  promoter       HIS3 promoter: S. cerevisiae HIS3
    503..1162    +  CDS            HIS3: imidazoleglycerol-phosphate dehydratase, required for histidine biosynthesis; S. cerevisiae HIS3; yeast auxotrophic marker
   1119..1412    +  CDS            YO201_YEAST (fragment): Protein uncertain: Swiss-Prot protein existence level 5. From Saccharomyces cerevisiae (strain ATCC 204508 / S288c) (Baker's yeast).
   1369..1422    +  misc_feature   bom (fragment): basis of mobility region from pBR322
   1423..1878    -  rep_origin     f1 ori (sequence partly withheld): f1 bacteriophage origin of replication; arrow indicates direction of (+) strand synthesis
   1886..2043    -  CDS            lacZα (fragment): LacZα fragment of β-galactosidase; lacZ fragment
   2046..2064    +  promoter       T7 promoter: promoter for bacteriophage T7 RNA polymerase
   2084..2525    +  promoter       GAL1 promoter: S. cerevisiae GAL1; inducible promoter, regulated by Gal4
   2540..2560    +  misc_feature   MCS (fragment): pBluescript multiple cloning site
   2564..2688    +  protein_bind   attR1: mutant version of attR; recombination site for the Gateway® LR reaction LR Clonase™
   2713..2743    +  promoter       lac UV5 promoter: E. coli lac promoter with an "up" mutation
   2767..2796    +  promoter       cat promoter (fragment): promoter of the E. coli cat gene encoding chloramphenicol acetyltransferase
   2797..3456    +  CDS            CmR: chloramphenicol acetyltransferase; cat; confers resistance to chloramphenicol
   3638..3796    +  CDS            ccdA (fragment): CCDA_ECO57 - Also known as H, letA. Experimental evidence at protein level: Swiss-Prot protein existence level 1. Antitoxin component of a type II toxin-antitoxin (TA) system which inhibits the post-segregational killing (PSK) of plasmid-free cells, also referred to as a plasmid addiction system. Binds to and blocks the activity of CcdB; will also remove bound CcdB protein from the CcdB-GyrA complex by forming a CcdA-CcdB complex, a process termed rejuvenation. Functions as a transcriptional corepressor for the ccdAB operon, repression also requires CcdB (By similarity). From Escherichia coli
   3801..4103    +  CDS            ccdB: CCDB_ECOLI - Also known as G, letB, letD. Experimental evidence at protein level: Swiss-Prot protein existence level 1. Toxic component of a type II toxin-antitoxin (TA) system, functioning in plasmid maintainence. Responsible for the post- segregational killing (PSK) of plasmid-free cells, also referred to as a plasmid addiction system. Half-life of over 2 hours. Cell killing by CcdB is accompanied by filamentation, defects in chromosome and plasmid segregation, defects in cell division, formation of anucleate cells, decreased DNA synthesis and plasmid loss. Interferes with the activity of DN
   4147..4271    -  protein_bind   attR2: mutant version of attR; recombination site for the Gateway® LR reaction LR Clonase™
   4275..4308    +  misc_feature   MCS (fragment): pBluescript multiple cloning site
   4330..4407    +  CDS            CBP: calmodulin-binding peptide derived from skeletal muscle myosin light chain kinase; binds calmodulin with nanomolar affinity in the presence of calcium
   4528..4677    +  CDS            spa (fragment): SPA_STAAE - Experimental evidence at protein level: Swiss-Prot protein existence level 1. Plays a role in the inhibition of the host innate and adaptive immune responses. Possesses five immunoglobulin-binding domains that capture both the fragment crystallizable region (Fc region) and the Fab region (part of Ig that identifies antigen) of immunoglobulins (By similarity). In turn, Staphylococcus aureus is protected from phagocytic killing via inhibition of Ig Fc region. In addition, the host elicited B-cell response is prevented due to a decrease of antibody-secreting cell proliferation that en
   4813..5193    +  CDS            protein A (fragment): immunoglobulin binding domains of Staphylocuccus aureus protein A
   5206..5453    +  terminator     CYC1 terminator: S. cerevisiae CYC1; transcription terminator for CYC1
   5476..5494    -  promoter       T3 promoter: promoter for bacteriophage T3 RNA polymerase
   5539..5555    -  protein_bind   lac operator: The lac repressor binds to the lac operator to inhibit transcription in E. coli. This inhibition can be relieved by adding lactose or isopropyl-β-D-thiogalactopyranoside (IPTG). lac repressor encoded by lacI
   5563..5593    -  promoter       lac promoter: promoter for the E. coli lac operon
   5608..5629    -  protein_bind   CAP binding site: CAP binding activates transcription in the presence of cAMP. E. coli catabolite activator protein
   5642..5734    -  CDS            lacI (fragment): lac repressor; lacI; The lac repressor binds to the lac operator to inhibit transcription in E. coli. This inhibition can be relieved by adding lactose or isopropyl-β-D-thiogalactopyranoside (IPTG).
   5917..6505    -  rep_origin     ori: high-copy-number ColE1/pMB1/pBR322/pUC origin of replication
   6676..7536    -  CDS            AmpR: β-lactamase; bla; confers resistance to ampicillin, carbenicillin, and related antibiotics
   7537..7641    -  promoter       AmpR promoter: bla
   7726..35      +  CDS            rop (fragment) (across the origin): Rop protein, which maintains plasmids at low copy number; rop
