[The description below was written by a language model from this plasmid's Addgene catalogue record and pLannotate feature annotations shown in this document.]
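Description:
pAG303GAL-ccdB-TAP is an empty Gateway destination vector for galactose-inducible expression of C-terminally TAP-tagged proteins in Saccharomyces cerevisiae. It is built on the pRS303 backbone and is described by the depositor as an integrating plasmid. Consistent with this, the feature table shows no yeast replication origin or centromere, so stable maintenance in yeast depends on integration into the genome, with transformants selected by histidine prototrophy through the HIS3 marker and its own promoter. In E. coli the plasmid replicates from a high-copy ColE1/pUC-type origin, carries an f1 origin, and is selected with ampicillin (AmpR). The Gateway cassette contributes chloramphenicol resistance.

The expression unit consists of the GAL1 promoter, which is regulated by Gal4, followed by an attR1–CmR–ccdB–attR2 cassette, the TAP tag coding region and the CYC1 terminator. In an LR Clonase reaction, a gene of interest from an entry clone replaces the segment between the attR sites. Because ccdB encodes a gyrase-targeting toxin, unrecombined vector is counter-selected in ordinary E. coli strains, and the empty vector itself must be propagated in a ccdB-tolerant strain. After recombination the insert lies in frame with the downstream tag, annotated here as a calmodulin-binding peptide followed by immunoglobulin-binding domains of Staphylococcus aureus protein A. These two affinity modules support tandem affinity purification. T7 and T3 promoters and pBluescript-derived lac and MCS remnants flank the cassette.

The vector belongs to a suite of yeast Gateway plasmids designed for high-throughput genetic analysis. It is suited to inducible expression of tagged proteins for purification and for analysis of protein complexes. The depositor notes that the full sequence is a reference only and may not match the physical plasmid exactly.
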