Addgene plasmid #14253: pAG303GAL-ccdB-TAP
Purpose: (Empty Backbone)
Depositing lab: Susan Lindquist. Depositing organization: Whitehead Institute for Biomedical Research. Publication: A suite of Gateway cloning vectors for high-throughput genetic analysis in Saccharomyces cerevisiae. Alberti S, Gitler AD, Lindquist S. Yeast. 2007 Oct . 24(10):913-9. 10.1002/yea.1502 PubMed 17583893.
Backbone
  Vector backbone: pRS303
  Vector type: Yeast Expression ; Gateway Destination
  Selectable markers: HIS3
Growth in bacteria
  Bacterial resistance: Chloramphenicol and Ampicillin, 25 & 100 μg/mL
  Growth temperature: 37°C
  Growth strain: ccdB Survival
  Growth instructions: DB3.1, ccdB Survival
  Copy number: Unknown
Gene/Insert
  Gene/Insert name: None
  Tag / fusion protein: TAP (C terminal on backbone)
  Cloning method: Gateway Cloning
  Sequencing primers: 5′ GAL1
Terms and licenses: Academic/Nonprofit Terms; Industry Terms: Not Available to Industry
Depositor comments: Type of plasmid: integrating. This plasmid contains the Gateway technology from Invitrogen; Invitrogen requires purchasing of Gateway Clonase for carrying out the Gateway recombinational cloning reaction http://www.invitrogen.com Please note that the full plasmid sequence is provided as a reference only, and may not match the exact sequence of the plasmid.
How to cite: pAG303GAL-ccdB-TAP was a gift from Susan Lindquist (Addgene plasmid # 14253 ; http://n2t.net/addgene:14253 ; RRID:Addgene_14253)
