>Addgene plasmid #14253 | pAG303GAL-ccdB-TAP | addgene partial sequence | sequence record 20716 | 14253 with pRS_marker
TTTTAAGAGCTTGGTGAGCGCTAGGAGTCACTGCCAGGTATCGTTTGAACACGGCATTAGTCAGGGAAGT
CATAACACAGTCCTTTCCCGCAATTTTCTTTTTCTATTACTCTTGGCCTCCTCTAGTACACTCTATATTT
TTTTATGCCTCGGTAATGATTTTCATTTTTTTTTTTCCACCTAGCGGATGACTCTTTTTTTTTCTTAGCG
ATTGGCATTATCACATAATGAATTATACATTATATAAAGTAATGTGATTTCTTCGAAGAATATACTAAAA
AATGAGCAGGCAAGATAAACGAAGGCAAAGATGACAGAGCAGAAAGCCCTAGTAAAGCGTATTACAAATG
AAACCAAGATTCAGATTGCGATCTCTTTAAAGGGTGGTCCCCTAGCGATAGAGCACTCGATCTTCCCAGA
AAAAGAGGCAGAAGCAGTAACAGAACAGGCCACACAATCCCAAGTGATTAACGTCCACACAGGTATAGGG
TTTCTGGACCATATGATACATGCTCTGGCCAAGCATTCCGGCTGGTCGCTAATCGTTGAATGCATTGGTG
ACTTACACATAAACCACCATCACACCACTGAAGACTGCGGGATTGCTCTCGGTCAAGCTTTTAAAGAGGC
CCTAGGGGCCGTGCGTGGAGTAAAA
