>Addgene plasmid #14253 | pAG303GAL-ccdB-TAP | addgene partial sequence | sequence record 20717 | 14253 with GW5
AGCCTGGGGGTGCCTAATGCGGCCGCCATAGTGACTGGATATGTTGTGTTTTACAGTATTATGTAGTCTG
TTTTTTATGCAAAATCTAATTTAATATATTGATATTTATATCATTTTACGTTTCTCGTTCAGCTTTTTTG
TACAAACTTGTGATGGGGGATCCACTAGTTCTAGAATCCGGGGTTTTTTCTCCTTGACGTTAAAGTATAG
AGGTATATTAACAATTTTTTGTTGATACTTTTATTACATTTGAATAAGAAGTAATACAAACCGAAAATGT
TGAAAGTATTAGTTAAAGTGGTTATGCAGTTTTTGCATTTATATATCTGTTAATAGATCAAAAATCATCG
CTTCGCTGATTAATTACCCCAGAAATAAGGCTAAAAAACTAATCGCATTATCATCCTATGGTTGTTAATT
TGATTCGTTCATTTGAAGGTTTGTGGGGCCAGGTTACTGCCAATTTTTCCTCTTCATAACCATAAAAGCT
AGTATTGTAGAATCTTTATTGTTCGGAGCAGTGCGGCGCGAGGCACATCTGCGTTTCAGGAACGC
