>Addgene plasmid #14253 | pAG303GAL-ccdB-TAP | addgene partial sequence | sequence record 20718 | 14253 with GW3
TCAGCCACCGCGAAAATGACATCAAAAACGCCATTAACCTGATGTTCTGGGGAATATAAATGTCAGGCTC
CCTTATACACAGCCAGTCTGCAGGTCGACCATAGTGACTGGATATGTTGTGTTTTACAGTATTATGTAGT
CTGTTTTTTATGCAAAATCTAATTTAATATATTGATATTTATATCATTTTACGTTTCTCGTTCAGCTTTC
TTGTACAAAGTGGTGATGGGCTGCAGGAATTCGATATCAAGCTTATCGATAGGTGGACCAGGTGGTGGAA
TGAAGCGACGATGGAAAAAGAATTTCATAGCCGTCTCAGCAGCCAACCGCTTTAAGAAAATCTCATCCTC
CGGGGCACTTGATTATGGTACCCCAACTACTGCTTCTGAAAATCTATATTTTCAAGGTGAACTAAAAACT
GCTGCTTTGGCTCAACATGCGATTAAGGGTGAAGCTCAAAAACTTAATGACTCTCAAGCTCCAAAAGCTG
ATGCGCAACAAAATAACTTCAACAAAGATCAACAAAGCGCCTTCTATGAAATCTTGAACATGCCTAACTT
AAACGAAGCGCAACGTAACGGCTTCATTCAAAGTCTTAAAGACGACCCAAGCCAAAGCACTAACGTTTTA
GGTGAAGCTAAAAAATTAAACGAATCTCAAGCACCGAAAGCT
